>Addgene plasmid #72639 | pTol2-ziUAS:GPHN.FingR-mCherry-ZFI (IL2RGTC)-KRAB(A) | addgene full sequence | sequence record 429021 | Addgene NGS Result
AAAGCAAGAAAGAAAACTAGAGATTCTTGTTTAAGCTTTTAATCTCAAAAAACATTAAATGAAATGCATA
CAAGGTTTTATCCTGCTTTAGAACTGTTTGTATTTAATTATCAAACTATAAGACAGACAATCTAATGCCA
GTACACGCTACTCAAAGTTGTAAAACCTCAGATTTAACTTCAGTAGAAGCTGATTCTCAAAATTGTTAGT
GTCAAGCCTAGCTCTTTTGGGGCTGAAAAGCAATCCTGCAGTGCTGAAAAGCCTCTCACAGGCAGCCGAT
GCGGGAAGAGGTGTATTAGTCTTGATAGAGAGGCTGCAAATAGCAGGAAACGTGAGCAGAGACTCCCTGG
TGTCTGAAACACAGGCCAGATGGGCCCTCGAGCAGGAAACAGCTATGACCATGATTACGCCAAGCTATCA
ACTTTGTATAGAAAAGTTGGTAATACGACTCACTATAGGGCGAATTGGGTACCAAGGGAATAAGGGCGAC
ACGGAAATGTTGAATACTCATACTCTTCCTTTTTCAATATTATTGAAGCATTTATCAGGGTTATTGTCTC
ATGAGCGGATACATATTTGAATGTATTTAGAAAAATAAACAAATAGGGGTTCCGCGCACATTTCCCCGAA
AAGTGCCACCTGGGTCGACATTGATTATTGACTAGTCTTCCACAGAGTACTAGTTATTAATAGTAATCAA
TTACGGGGTCATTAGTTCATAGCCCATATATGGAGTTCCGCGTTACATAACTTACGGTAAATGGCCCGCC
TGGCTGACCGCCCAACGACCCCCGCCCATTGACGTCAATAATGACGTATGTTCCCATAGTAACGCCAATA
GGGACTTTCCATTGACGTCAATGGGTGGACTATTTACGGTAAGCTTAGGCCTCCAAGGCGGAGTACTGTC
CTCCGGGCTGGCGGAGTACTGTCCTCCGGCAAGGTCGGAGTACTGTCCTCCGACACTAGAGGTCGGAGTA
CTGTCCTCCGACGCAAGGCGGAGTACTGTCCTCCGGGCTGCGGAGTACTGTCCTCCGGCAAGGTCGGAGT
ACTGTCCTCCGACACTAGAGGTCGGAGTACTGTCCTCCGACGCAAGGCGGAGTACTGTCCTCCGGGCTGG
CGGAGTACTGTCCTCCGGCAAGGGTCGACTCTAGAGGGTATATAATGGATCCCATCGCGTCTCAGCCTCA
CTTTGAGCTCCTCCACACGAATTCCTGCAGCCCGGGGGATCCACTAGTTCTAGAGCGGCCGCCACCGCGG
TGGAGCTCCAGCTTTTGTTCCCTTTAGTGAGGGTTAATTCAAGTTTGTACAAAAAAGCAGGCTACCATGC
TCGAAGTCAAGGAAGCATCACCAACCAGCATCCAGATCAGCTGGGGCAAGTACAAGGTCATGGTTCGCTA
CTACCGCATCACCTACGGTGAAACTGGTGGCAATAGCCCTGTCCAGGAATTCACCGTGCCTGGCAGCAAG
TCCACTGCTACCATCAGCAGCCTGAAACCTGGTGTCGACTATACCATCACGGTGTACGCCGTCACGATCG
ACCACTGGAACTACCAGGACCCGATCCCGATCTCCATCAACTACCGCACCGGATCCATGGTGAGCAAGGG
CGAGGAGGACAACATGGCCATCATCAAGGAGTTCATGCGCTTCAAGGTGCACATGGAGGGCTCCGTGAAC
GGCCACGAGTTCGAGATCGAGGGCGAGGGCGAGGGCCGCCCCTACGAGGGCACCCAGACCGCCAAGCTGA
AGGTGACCAAGGGCGGCCCCCTGCCCTTCGCCTGGGACATCCTGTCCCCTCAGTTCATGTACGGCTCCAA
GGCCTACGTGAAGCACCCCGCCGACATCCCCGACTACTTGAAGCTGTCCTTCCCCGAGGGCTTCAAGTGG
GAGCGCGTGATGAACTTCGAGGACGGCGGCGTGGTGACCGTGACCCAGGACTCCTCCCTGCAGGACGGCG
AGTTCATCTACAAGGTGAAGCTGCGCGGCACCAACTTCCCCTCCGACGGCCCCGTAATGCAGAAGAAGAC
CATGGGCTGGGAGGCCTCCTCCGAGCGGATGTACCCCGAGGACGGCGCCCTGAAGGGCGAGATCAAGCAG
AGGCTGAAGCTGAAGGACGGCGGCCACTACGACGCCGAGGTCAAGACCACCTACAAGGCCAAGAAGCCCG
TGCAGCTGCCCGGCGCCTACAACGTCAACATCAAGCTGGACATCACCTCCCACAACGAGGACTACACCAT
CGTGGAACAGTACGAGCGCGCCGAGGGCCGCCACTCCACCGGCGGCATGGACGAGCTGTACAAGTGGCCA
GATACTGCGACCTCCCTAGCAAACTGGGGCACAGATCTAGATTTCAGTGCCAGATTTGCATGCGCAACTT
TAGCCGCAAAAGCACCCTGACCGATCATATTCGCACCCATACCGGCGAAAAACCGTTTGCGTGCGATATT
TGCGGCCGCAAATTTGCGGCGCGCAGCACCCGCACCACCCATACCAAAATTCATACCGGCAGCCAGAAAC
CGTTTCAGTGCCGCATTTGCATGCGCAACTTTAGCCGCAGCGATAGCCTGAGCAAACATATTCGCACCCA
TACCGGCGAAAAACCGTTTGCGTGCGATATTTGCGGCCGCAAATTTGCGCAGCGCAGCAACCTGAAAGTG
CATACCAAAATTCATCTGCGCGGCAGCCAGCTGATCGATGGTGTCGACGCTCCTGAACAACGTGAAGGTG
CTTCTCAAGTTTCTGTTTCTGTTACTTTTGAAGATGTTGCTGTTCTTTTTACTCGTGATGAATGGAAAAA
ACTTGATCTTTCTCAACGTTCTCTTTATCGTGAAGTTATGCTTGAAAATTATTCTAATCTTGCTTCTATG
GCTTAGCGTACAAGTAAAGCGGCCCCGGACTCGAGGCCGCAGGTAAGTATCAAGGTTACAAGACAGGTTT
AAGGAGACCAATAGAAACTGGGCTTGTCGAGACAGAGAAGACTCTTGCGTTTCTGATAGGCACCTATTGG
TCTTACTGACATCCACTTTGCCTTTCTCTCCACAGGTGTCGACAATCAACCTCTGGATTACAAAATTTGT
GAAAGATTGACTGGTATTCTTAACTATGTTGCTCCTTTTACGCTATGTGGATACGCTGCTTTAATGCCTT
TGTATCATGCTATTGCTTCCCGTATGGCTTTCATTACCCAGCTTTCTTGTACAAAGTGGGGGATCCAGAC
ATGATAAGATACATTGATGAGTTTGGACAAACCACAACTAGAATGCAGTGAAAAAAATGCTTTATTTGTG
AAATTTGTGATGCTATTGCTTTATTTGTAACCATTATAAGCTGCAATAAACAAGTTAACAACAACAATTG
CATTCATTTTATGTTTCAGGTTCAGGGGGAGGTGTGGGAGGTTTTTTCCAACTTTATTATACATAGTTGA
TAATTCACTGGCCGTCGTTTTACGGTACCATCGATGATGATCCAGACATGATAAGATACATTGATGAGTT
TGGACAAACCACAACTAGAATGCAGTGAAAAAAATGCTTTATTTGTGAAATTTGTGATGCTATTGCTTTA
TTTGTAACCATTATAAGCTGCAATAAACAAGTTAACAACAACAATTGCATTCATTTTATGTTTCAGGTTC
AGGGGGAGGTGTGGGAGGTTTTTTAAAGCAAGTAAAACCTCTACAAATGTGGTATGGCTGATTATGATCC
TCTAGATCAGATCTGCGAAGATACGGCCACGGGTGCTCTTGATCCTGTGGCTGATTTTGGACTGTGCTGC
TCGCAGCTGCTGATGAATCACATACTTCCTCCATTTTCTTCCACTGATTGACTGTTATAATTTCCCTAAT
TTCCAGGTCAAGGTGCTGTGCATTGTGGTAATAGATGTGACATGACGTCACTTCCAAAGGACCAATGAAC
ATGTCTGACCAATTTCATATAATGTGAAAACGATTTTCATAGGCAGAATAAATAACATTTAAATTAAACT
GGGCATCAGCGCAATTCAATTGGTTTGGTAATAGCAAGGGAAAATAGAATGAAGTGATCTCCAAAAAATA
AGTACTTTTTGACTGTAAATAAAATTGTAAGGAGTAAAAAGTACTTTTTTTTCTAAAAAAATGTAATTAA
GTAAAAGTAAAAGTATTGATTTTTAATTGTACTCAAGTAAAGTAAAAATCCCCAAAAATAATACTTAAGT
ACAGTAATCAAGTAAAATTACTCAAGTACTTTACACCTCTGGTTCTTGACCCCCTACCTTCAGCAAGCCC
AGCAGATCCACTAGTTCTAGAGCGGCCGCCACCGCGGTGGAGCTCCAGCTTTTGTTCCCTTTAGTGAGGG
TTAATTGCGCGCTTGGCGTAATCATGGTCATAGCTGTTTCCTGTGTGAAATTGTTATCCGCTCACAATTC
CACACAACATACGAGCCGGAAGCATAAAGTGTAAAGCCTGGGGTGCCTAATGAGTGAGCTAACTCACATT
AATTGCGTTGCGCTCACTGCCCGCTTTCCAGTCGGGAAACCTGTCGTGCCAGCTGCATTAATGAATCGGC
CAACGCGCGGGGAGAGGCGGTTTGCGTATTGGGCGCTCTTCCGCTTCCTCGCTCACTGACTCGCTGCGCT
CGGTCGTTCGGCTGCGGCGAGCGGTATCAGCTCACTCAAAGGCGGTAATACGGTTATCCACAGAATCAGG
GGATAACGCAGGAAAGAACATGTGAGCAAAAGGCCAGCAAAAGGCCAGGAACCGTAAAAAGGCCGCGTTG
CTGGCGTTTTTCCATAGGCTCCGCCCCCCTGACGAGCATCACAAAAATCGACGCTCAAGTCAGAGGTGGC
GAAACCCGACAGGACTATAAAGATACCAGGCGTTTCCCCCTGGAAGCTCCCTCGTGCGCTCTCCTGTTCC
GACCCTGCCGCTTACCGGATACCTGTCCGCCTTTCTCCCTTCGGGAAGCGTGGCGCTTTCTCATAGCTCA
CGCTGTAGGTATCTCAGTTCGGTGTAGGTCGTTCGCTCCAAGCTGGGCTGTGTGCACGAACCCCCCGTTC
AGCCCGACCGCTGCGCCTTATCCGGTAACTATCGTCTTGAGTCCAACCCGGTAAGACACGACTTATCGCC
ACTGGCAGCAGCCACTGGTAACAGGATTAGCAGAGCGAGGTATGTAGGCGGTGCTACAGAGTTCTTGAAG
TGGTGGCCTAACTACGGCTACACTAGAAGAACAGTATTTGGTATCTGCGCTCTGCTGAAGCCAGTTACCT
TCGGAAAAAGAGTTGGTAGCTCTTGATCCGGCAAACAAACCACCGCTGGTAGCGGTGGTTTTTTTGTTTG
CAAGCAGCAGATTACGCGCAGAAAAAAAGGATCTCAAGAAGATCCTTTGATCTTTTCTACGGGGTCTGAC
GCTCAGTGGAACGAAAACTCACGTTAAGGCATTTTGGTCATGAGATTATCAAAAAGGATCTTCACCTAGA
TCCTTTTAAATTAAAAATGAAGTTTTAAATCAATCTAAAGTATATATGAGTAAACTTGGTCTGACAGTTA
CCAATGCTTAATCAGTGAGGCACCTATCTCAGCGATCTGTCTATTTCGTTCATCCATAGTTGCCTGACTC
CCCGTCGTGTAGATAACTACGATACGGGAGGGCTTACCATCTGGCCCCAGTGCTGCAATGATACCGCGAG
ACCCACGCTCACCGGCTCCAGATTTATCAGCAATAAACCAGCCAGCCGGAAGGGCCGAGCGCAGAAGTGG
TCCTGCAACTTTATCCGCCTCCATCCAGTCTATTAATTGTTGCCGGGAAGCTAGAGTAAGTAGTTCGCCA
GTTAATAGTTTGCGCAACGTTGTTGCCATTGCTACAGGCATCGTGGTGTCACGCTCGTCGTTTGGTATGG
CTTCATTCAGCTCCGGTTCCCAACGATCAAGGCGAGTTACATGATCCCCCATGTTGTGCAAAAAAGCGGT
TAGCTCCTTCGGTCCTCCGATCGTTGTCAGAAGTAAGTTGGCCGCAGTGTTATCACTCATGGTTATGGCA
GCACTGCATAATTCTCTTACTGTCATGCCATCCGTAAGATGCTTTTCTGTGACTGGTGAGTACTCAACCA
AGTCATTCTGAGAATAGTGTATGCGGCGACCGAGTTGCTCTTGCCCGGCGTCAATACGGGATAATACCGC
GCCACATAGCAGAACTTTAAAAGTGCTCATCATTGGAAAACGTTCTTCGGGGCGAAAACTCTCAAGGATC
TTACCGCTGTTGAGATCCAGTTCGATGTAACCCACTCGTGCACCCAACTGATCTTCAGCATCTTTTACTT
TCACCAGCGTTTCTGGGTGAGCAAAAACAGGAAGGCAAAATGCCGCAAAAAAGGGAATAAGGGCGACACG
GAAATGTTGAATACTCATACTCTTCCTTTTTCAATATTATTGAAGCATTTATCAGGGTTATTGTCTCATG
AGCGGATACATATTTGAATGTATTTAGAAAAATAAACAAATAGGGGTTCCGCGCACATTTCCCCGAAAAG
TGCCACCTAAATTGTAAGCGTTAATATTTTGTTAAAATTCGCGTTAAATTTTTGTTAAATCAGCTCATTT
TTTAACCAATAGGCCGAAATCGGCAAAATCCCTTATAAATCAAAAGAATAGACCGAGATAGGGT
[37 nt withheld, positions 6645-6681]
AAAGAACGTGGACTCCAACGTCAAAGG
[32 nt withheld, positions 6709-6740]
GCTGGCTAAGAACTCATCAGCCTCCCCGGTCCATCTACCCACGTACCAATGCACCAATTGGCCACAATGA
CGGCTACTACATGGTGCCATTCCTTCCTCTTTATAGGAATGGAGACTACCTCCTGTCCAACAATGCTCTT
GGATACGAGTACGCCTACCTGTTGGACCCAGGTCATTGCACAACACCAGAAATGCCCTCTGATCTGCAAA
AGACGTGAATATCTGTTCAGACACCCATATCCACTCTGTTCCACACAGGTCAGAGGTTTGTCCAGGAGTT
CTTGACAGAGGTGTAAAAAGTACTCAAAAATTTTACTCAAGTGAAAGTACAAGTACTTAGGGAAAATTTT
ACTCAATTAAAAGTAAAAGTATCTGGCTAGAATCTTACTTGAGTAAAAGTAAAAAAGTACTCCATTAAAA
TTGTACTTGAGTATTAAGGAAGTAAAAGTA
Features (pLannotate 1.2.2; 37 found; start..end, strand, type, name):
    419..439     +  protein_bind   attB4: mutant version of attB; core recombination site for the Gateway® BP reaction BP Clonase™
    441..459     +  promoter       T7 promoter: promoter for bacteriophage T7 RNA polymerase
    474..511     -  CDS            AmpR (fragment): β-lactamase; bla; confers resistance to ampicillin, carbenicillin, and related antibiotics
    512..616     -  promoter       AmpR promoter: bla
    679..882     +  enhancer       CMV enhancer (fragment): human cytomegalovirus immediate early enhancer
    946..963     +  protein_bind   5X UAS (fragment): five tandem copies of the "ScaI site" 17-mer CGGAGTACTGTCCTCCG, an upstream activating sequence (UAS) that efficiently binds yeast Gal4 (Webster et al., 1988; Pfeiffer et al., 2010) GAL4
    974..991     +  protein_bind   5X UAS (fragment): five tandem copies of the "ScaI site" 17-mer CGGAGTACTGTCCTCCG, an upstream activating sequence (UAS) that efficiently binds yeast Gal4 (Webster et al., 1988; Pfeiffer et al., 2010) GAL4
   1045..1062    +  protein_bind   5X UAS (fragment): five tandem copies of the "ScaI site" 17-mer CGGAGTACTGTCCTCCG, an upstream activating sequence (UAS) that efficiently binds yeast Gal4 (Webster et al., 1988; Pfeiffer et al., 2010) GAL4
   1073..1090    +  protein_bind   5X UAS (fragment): five tandem copies of the "ScaI site" 17-mer CGGAGTACTGTCCTCCG, an upstream activating sequence (UAS) that efficiently binds yeast Gal4 (Webster et al., 1988; Pfeiffer et al., 2010) GAL4
   1152..1169    +  promoter       minP (fragment): minimal TATA-box promoter with low basal activity
   1208..1268    -  misc_feature   MCS (fragment): pBluescript multiple cloning site
   1281..1299    -  promoter       T3 promoter: promoter for bacteriophage T3 RNA polymerase
   1300..1320    +  protein_bind   attB1: mutant version of attB; core recombination site for the Gateway® BP reaction BP Clonase™
   1315..1536    +  CDS            FINC_PLEWA (fragment): Experimental evidence at transcript level: Swiss-Prot protein existence level 2. Fibronectins bind cell surfaces and various compounds including collagen, fibrin, heparin, DNA, and actin. Fibronectins are involved in cell adhesion, cell motility, opsonization, wound healing, and maintenance of cell shape. May be involved in osteoblast compaction (By similarity). From Pleurodeles waltl (Iberian ribbed newt).
   1597..2304    +  CDS            mCherry: mCherry is a basic (constitutively fluorescent) red fluorescent protein published in 2004, derived from Discosoma sp.. It is reported to be a very rapidly-maturing monomer with low acid sensitivity.
   2298..2345    +  CDS            mKate2 (fragment): mKate2 is a basic (constitutively fluorescent) red fluorescent protein published in 2009, derived from Entacmaea quadricolor. It is reported to be a rapidly-maturing monomer with moderate acid sensitivity.
   2355..2438    +  CDS            ESCA_PSYCI (fragment): Protein inferred from homology: Swiss-Prot protein existence level 3. From Psychoda cinerea (Psychod fly).
   2754..2900    +  CDS            ZNF720 (fragment): ZN720_HUMAN - Experimental evidence at protein level: Swiss-Prot protein existence level 1. From Homo sapiens (Human).
   2913..3045    +  intron         chimeric intron: chimera between introns from human β-globin and immunoglobulin heavy chain genes
   3054..3182    +  misc_feature   WPRE (fragment): woodchuck hepatitis virus posttranscriptional regulatory element
   3189..3209    -  protein_bind   attB2: mutant version of attB; core recombination site for the Gateway® BP reaction BP Clonase™
   3212..3346    -  polyA_signal   SV40 poly(A) signal: SV40 polyadenylation signal
   3409..3429    -  protein_bind   attB3: mutant version of attB; core recombination site for the Gateway® BP reaction BP Clonase™
   3433..3453    +  CDS            lacZα (fragment): LacZα fragment of β-galactosidase; lacZ fragment
   3469..3603    -  polyA_signal   SV40 poly(A) signal: SV40 polyadenylation signal
   3626..3709    -  CDS            large T antigen (fragment): large T antigen from SV40 (simian virus 40)
   4275..4315    -  misc_feature   MCS (fragment): pBluescript multiple cloning site
   4328..4346    -  promoter       T3 promoter: promoter for bacteriophage T3 RNA polymerase
   4391..4407    -  protein_bind   lac operator: The lac repressor binds to the lac operator to inhibit transcription in E. coli. This inhibition can be relieved by adding lactose or isopropyl-β-D-thiogalactopyranoside (IPTG). lac repressor encoded by lacI
   4415..4445    -  promoter       lac promoter: promoter for the E. coli lac operon
   4460..4481    -  protein_bind   CAP binding site: CAP binding activates transcription in the presence of cAMP. E. coli catabolite activator protein
   4494..4586    -  CDS            lacI (fragment): lac repressor; lacI; The lac repressor binds to the lac operator to inhibit transcription in E. coli. This inhibition can be relieved by adding lactose or isopropyl-β-D-thiogalactopyranoside (IPTG).
   4769..5357    -  rep_origin     ori: high-copy-number ColE1/pMB1/pBR322/pUC origin of replication
   5528..6388    -  CDS            AmpR: β-lactamase; bla; confers resistance to ampicillin, carbenicillin, and related antibiotics
   6389..6493    -  promoter       AmpR promoter: bla
   6519..6740    -  rep_origin     M13 ori (fragment) (sequence partly withheld): M13 bacteriophage origin of replication; arrow indicates direction of (+) strand synthesis
   6740..7027    +  CDS            tyr (fragment) (sequence partly withheld): TYRO_ORYLA - Also known as tyro. Experimental evidence at transcript level: Swiss-Prot protein existence level 2. This is a copper-containing oxidase that functions in the formation of pigments such as melanins and other polyphenolic compounds. From Oryzias latipes (Japanese rice fish) (Japanese killifish).
