[The description below was written by a language model from this plasmid's Addgene catalogue record and pLannotate feature annotations shown in this document.]
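Description:
pTol2-ziUAS:GPHN.FingR-mCherry-ZFI (IL2RGTC)-KRAB(A) is a roughly 7.2 kb Gateway-assembled Tol2 transposon plasmid for Gal4-dependent expression of a gephyrin-binding intrabody. The use of Tol2 and the cited work on transgenic FingRs for mapping synapses in defined neurons point to transgenesis. The catalogue lists pDONR 221 as the backbone. However, the annotated attB4, attB1, attB2 and attB3 sites, ampicillin resistance and pBluescript-type remnants (lac promoter/operator, T3 promoter, M13 ori fragment) look more like a multisite Gateway expression clone in a Tol2 destination vector. A medaka tyrosinase-matching fragment probably reflects Tol2 arm sequence, which the feature table does not annotate directly. The plasmid is propagated in E. coli at high copy from a ColE1/pUC origin with AmpR selection.

The payload begins with several Gal4 UAS repeats and a minimal TATA promoter. According to the record, these were modified with an upstream IL2RGTC zinc-finger binding site, which is not separately annotated. They drive a fibronectin-scaffold coding region (the GPHN.FingR, detected as a fibronectin homologue) fused to mCherry, followed by a residual mKate2 fragment, zinc-finger sequence and a KRAB-like domain (annotated as a ZNF720 match), then SV40 polyadenylation signals. In the intended design, taken from earlier FingR plasmids, excess unbound fusion protein returns to the nucleus, binds the site next to the UAS and represses its own transcription through KRAB(A). This keeps background fluorescence low, so that labelling reflects endogenous gephyrin at inhibitory synapses.

The depositor warns that this version carries an erroneous stop codon after mCherry. The zinc finger and KRAB(A) are therefore not translated, the feedback loop is lost, and the label is not specifically targeted to synapses. A corrected mKate2 version is described as the replacement.
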