Addgene plasmid #72639: pTol2-ziUAS:GPHN.FingR-mCherry-ZFI (IL2RGTC)-KRAB(A)
Purpose: Tol2 based UAS modified with a IL2RGTC binding site upstream of it, driving GPHN-FingR fused to mCherry, IL2RGTC zinc finger, and KRAB(A) repressor domain
Depositing lab: Joshua Bonkowsky. Depositing organization: University of Utah.
Backbone
  Vector backbone: pDONR 221
  Backbone manufacturer: Invitrogen
  Total vector size (bp): 7182
  Vector type: Gateway
Growth in bacteria
  Bacterial resistance: Ampicillin, 100 μg/mL
  Growth temperature: 37°C
  Growth strain: DH5alpha
  Copy number: High Copy
Gene/Insert
  Gene/Insert name: UAS upstream of GPHN-FingR with ZFI(IL2RFTC) and KRAB(A)
  Species: M. musculus (mouse)
  Insert size (bp): 2694
  Mutation: Stop codon after mCherry- SEE DEPOSITOR COMMENTS BELOW
  Cloning method: Gateway Cloning
  Sequencing primers: 5′ T7
Resource information
  A portion of this plasmid was derived from a plasmid made by: from Don Arnold lab (Gross et al., Neuron, 2013): Plasmids pCAG_PSD95.FingR-eGFP-CCR5TC-KRAB(A) and pCAG_GPHN.FingR-mKate2-IL2RGTCKRAB(A) were obtained from Addgene (plasmids #46295 and #46297).
Terms and licenses: Academic/Nonprofit Terms; Industry Terms: Not Available to Industry
Depositor comments: PLEASE NOTE- this plasmid has a Stop codon after mCherry which is an error and will cause the construct to not be specifically targeted to the synapse. The Bonkowsky Lab has a corrected plasmid available which will soon be available at Addgene: pTol2-ziUAS:GPHN.FingR-mKate2-ZFI (IL2RGTC)-KRAB(A). Details of cloning are in: Son et al., Scientific Reports, 2016. Transgenic FingRs for Live Mapping of Synaptic Dynamics in Genetically-Defined Neurons.
How to cite: pTol2-ziUAS:GPHN.FingR-mCherry-ZFI (IL2RGTC)-KRAB(A) was a gift from Joshua Bonkowsky (Addgene plasmid # 72639 ; http://n2t.net/addgene:72639 ; RRID:Addgene_72639)
