>Addgene plasmid #72639 | pTol2-ziUAS:GPHN.FingR-mCherry-ZFI (IL2RGTC)-KRAB(A) | addgene partial sequence | sequence record 139954 | mCherry-R 5'-TTGGTCACCTTCAGCTTGG-3'
GGGCGGCCCTCGCCCTCGCCCTCGATCTCGAACTCGTGGCCGTTCACGGAGCCCTCCATGTGCACCTTGA
AGCGCATGAACTCCTTGATGATGGCCATGTTGTCCTCCTCGCCCTTGCTCACCATGGATCCGGTGCGGTA
GTTGATGGAGATCGGGATCGGGTCCTGGTAGTTCCAGTGGTCGATCGTGACGGCGTACACCGTGATGGTA
TAGTCGACACCAGGTTTCAGGCTGCTGATGGTAGCAGTGGACTTGCTGCCAGGCACGGTGAATTCCTGGA
CAGGGCTATTGCCACCAGTTTCACCGTAGGTGATGCGGTAGTAGCGAACCATGACCTTGTACTTGCCCCA
GCTGATCTGGATGCTGGTTGGTGATGCTTCCTTGACTTCGAGCATGGTAGCCTGCTTTTTTGTACAAACT
TGAATTAACCCTCACTAAAGGGAACAAAAGCTGGAGCTCCACCGCGGTGGCGGCCGCTCTAGAACTAGTG
GATCCCCCGGGCTGCAGGAATTCGTGTGGAGGAGCTCAAAGTGAGGCTGAGACGCGATGGGATCCATTAT
ATACCCTCTAGAGTCGACCCTTGCCGGAGGACAGTACTCCGCCAGCCCGGAGGACAGTACTCCGCCTTGC
GTCGGAGGACAGTACTCCGACCTCTAGTGTCGGAGGACAGTACTCCGACCTTGCCGGAGGACAGTACTCC
GCAGCCCGGAGGACAGTACTCCGCCTTGCGTCGGAGGACAGTACTCCGACCTCTAGTGTCGGAGGACAGT
ACTCCGACCTTGCCGGAGGACAGTACTCCGCCAGCCCGGAGGACAGTACTCCGCCTTGGAGGCCTAAGCT
TACCGTAAATAGTCCACCCATTGACGTCAATGGAAAGTCCCTATTGGCGTTACTATGGGAACATACGTCA
TTATTGACGTCAATGGGCGGGGGTCGTTGGGCGGTCAGCCAGGCGGGCCATTTACCGTAAGTTATGTAAC
GCGGAACTCCATATATGGGCTATGAACTAATGACCCCGTAATTGATTACTATTAATAACTAGTACTCTGT
G
