>Addgene plasmid #72639 | pTol2-ziUAS:GPHN.FingR-mCherry-ZFI (IL2RGTC)-KRAB(A) | addgene partial sequence | sequence record 139955 | M13pUC-Rev 5'-AGCGGATAACAATTTCACACAGG-3'
CATGATTACGCCAAGCGCGCAATTAACCCTCACTAAAGGGAACAAAAGCTGGAGCTCCACCGCGGTGGCG
GCCGCTCTAGAACTAGTGGATCTGCTGGGCTTGCTGAAGGTAGGGGGTCAAGAACCAGAGGTGTAAAGTA
CTTGAGTAATTTTACTTGATTACTGTACTTAAGTATTATTTTTGGGGATTTTTACTTTACTTGAGTACAA
TTAAAAATCAATACTTTTACTTTTACTTAATTACATTTTTTTAGAAAAAAAAGTACTTTTTACTCCTTAC
AATTTTATTTACAGTCAAAAAGTACTTATTTTTTGGAGATCACTTCATTCTATTTTCCCTTGCTATTACC
AAACCAATTGAATTGCGCTGATGCCCAGTTTAATTTAAATGTTATTTATTCTGCCTATGAAAATCGTTTT
CACATTATATGAAATTGGTCAGACATGTTCATTGGTCCTTTGGAAGTGACGTCATGTCACATCTATTACC
ACAATGCACAGCACCTTGACCTGGAAATTAGGGAAATTATAACAGTCAATCAGTGGAAGAAAATGGAGGA
AGTATGTGATTCATCAGCAGCTGCGAGCAGCACAGTCCAAAATCAGCCACAGGATCAAGAGCACCCGTGG
CCGTATCTTCGCAGATCTGATCTAGAGGATCATAATCAGCCATACCACATTTGTAGAGGTTTTACTTGCT
TTAAAAAACCTCCCACACCTCCCCCTGAACCTGAAACATAAAATGAATGCAATTGTTGTTGTTAACTTGT
TTATTGCAGCTTATAATGGTTACAAATAAAGCAATAGCATCACAAATTTCACAAATAAAGCATTTTTTTC
ACTGCATTCTAGTTGTGGTTTGTCCAAACTCATCAATGTATCTTATCATGTCTGGATCATCATCGATGGT
ACCGTAAAACGACGGCCAGTGAATTATCAACTATGTATAATAAAGTTGGAAAAAACCTCCCACACCTCCC
CCTGAACCTGAAACATAAAATGAATGCAATTGTTGTTGTTAACTTGTTTATTGCAGCTTATAATGGTTAC
AAATAAAGCAATAGC
