>Addgene plasmid #72639 | pTol2-ziUAS:GPHN.FingR-mCherry-ZFI (IL2RGTC)-KRAB(A) | addgene partial sequence | sequence record 140099 | Tol2trans-5 5'-ccaggtcattgcacaacaccag-3'
GATCTGCAAAAGACGTGAATATCTGTTCAGACACCCATATCCACTCTGTTCCACACAGGTCAGAGGTTTG
TCCAGGAGTTCTTGACAGAGGTGTAAAAAGTACTCAAAAATTTTACTCAAGTGAAAGTACAAGTACTTAG
GGAAAATTTTACTCAATTAAAAGTAAAAGTATCTGGCTAGAATCTTACTTGAGTAAAAGTAAAAAAGTAC
TCCATTAAAATTGTACTTGAGTATTAAGGAAGTAAAAGTAAAAGCAAGAAAGAAAACTAGAGATTCTTGT
TTAAGCTTTTAATCTCAAAAAACATTAAATGAAATGCATACAAGGTTTTATCCTGCTTTAGAACTGTTTG
TATTTAATTATCAAACTATAAGACAGACAATCTAATGCCAGTACACGCTACTCAAAGTTGTAAAACCTCA
GATTTAACTTCAGTAGAAGCTGATTCTCAAAATTGTTAGTGTCAAGCCTAGCTCTTTTGGGGCTGAAAAG
CAATCCTGCAGTGCTGAAAAGCCTCTCACAGGCAGCCGATGCGGGAAGAGGTGTATTAGTCTTGATAGAG
AGGCTGCAAATAGCAGGAAACGTGAGCAGAGACTCCCTGGTGTCTGAAACACAGGCCAGATGGGCCCTCG
AGCAGGAAACAGCTATGACCATGATTACGCCAAGCTATCAACTTTGTATAGAAAAGTTGGTAATACGACT
CACTATAGGGCGAATTGGGTACCAAGGGAATAAGGGCGACACGGAAATGTTGAATACTCATACTCTTCCT
TTTTCAATATTATTGAAGCATTTATCAGGGTTATTGTCTCATGAGCGGATACATATTTGAATGTATTTAG
AAAAATAAACAAATAGGGGTTCCGCGCACATTTCCCCGAAAAGTGCCACCTGGGTCGACATTGATTATTG
ACTAGTCTTCCACAGAGTACTAGTTATTAATAGTAATCAATTACGGGGTCATTAGTTCATAGCCCATATA
TGGAGTTCCGCGTTACATAACTTACGGTAAATGGCCCGCCTGGCTGACCGCCCAACGACCCCCGCCCATT
GACGTCAATAATGACGTATGTTCCCATAGTAACGCCAATAGGGACTTTCCATTGACGTCAATGGGTGGAC
TATTTACG
