>Addgene plasmid #72639 | pTol2-ziUAS:GPHN.FingR-mCherry-ZFI (IL2RGTC)-KRAB(A) | addgene partial sequence | sequence record 140100 | DsRed1-C 5'-AGCTGGACATCACCTCCCACAACG-3'
CGAGCGCGCCGAGGGCCGCCACTCCACCGGCGGCATGGACGAGCTGTACAAGTGGCCAGATACTGCGACC
TCCCTAGCAAACTGGGGCACAGATCTAGATTTCAGTGCCAGATTTGCATGCGCAACTTTAGCCGCAAAAG
CACCCTGACCGATCATATTCGCACCCATACCGGCGAAAAACCGTTTGCGTGCGATATTTGCGGCCGCAAA
TTTGCGGCGCGCAGCACCCGCACCACCCATACCAAAATTCATACCGGCAGCCAGAAACCGTTTCAGTGCC
GCATTTGCATGCGCAACTTTAGCCGCAGCGATAGCCTGAGCAAACATATTCGCACCCATACCGGCGAAAA
ACCGTTTGCGTGCGATATTTGCGGCCGCAAATTTGCGCAGCGCAGCAACCTGAAAGTGCATACCAAAATT
CATCTGCGCGGCAGCCAGCTGATCGATGGTGTCGACGCTCCTGAACAACGTGAAGGTGCTTCTCAAGTTT
CTGTTTCTGTTACTTTTGAAGATGTTGCTGTTCTTTTTACTCGTGATGAATGGAAAAAACTTGATCTTTC
TCAACGTTCTCTTTATCGTGAAGTTATGCTTGAAAATTATTCTAATCTTGCTTCTATGGCTTAGCGTACA
AGTAAAGCGGCCCCGGACTCGAGGCCGCAGGTAAGTATCAAGGTTACAAGACAGGTTTAAGGAGACCAAT
AGAAACTGGGCTTGTCGAGACAGAGAAGACTCTTGCGTTTCTGATAGGCACCTATTGGTCTTACTGACAT
CCACTTTGCCTTTCTCTCCACAGGTGTC
